Addgene plasmid #227437: AAV-pSyn_R-PTEN
Purpose: Expression of the R-PTEN sensor under the Synapsin promoter in an AAV backbone
Depositing lab: Tal Laviv. Depositing organization: Tel Aviv University. Publication: Genetically encoded biosensor for fluorescence lifetime imaging of PTEN dynamics in the intact brain. Kagan T, Gabay M, Meenakshisundaram A, Levi Y, Eid S, Malchenko N, Maman M, Nitzan A, Ravotto L, Zaidel-Bar R, Eickholt BJ, Gal M, Laviv T. Nat Methods. 2025 Apr;22(4):764-777. doi: 10.1038/s41592-025-02610-9. Epub 2025 Feb 20. PubMed 39979596.
Backbone
  Vector backbone: AAV pSyn
  Vector type: Mammalian Expression, AAV
Growth in bacteria
  Bacterial resistance: Ampicillin, 100 μg/mL
  Growth temperature: 30°C
  Growth strain: NEB Stable
  Copy number: High Copy
Gene/Insert
  Gene/Insert name: R-PTEN sensor (alt name: mCyRFP2-PTEN-mMaroon)
  Species: R. norvegicus (rat)
  Mutation: R14G
  Entrez Gene: Pten (a.k.a. MMAC1, Mmac, TEP1)
  Promoter: Synapsin
  Tag / fusion protein: mCyRFP2 (N terminal on insert); mMaroon (C terminal on insert)
  Cloning method: Gibson Cloning
  Sequencing primers: 5′ Syn-for
Resource information
  A portion of this plasmid was derived from a plasmid made by: The PTEN gene was obtained from Addgene plasmid #110181 pEGFP-PTEN
Terms and licenses: Academic/Nonprofit Terms; Industry Terms: Not Available to Industry
Depositor comments: Please visit https://doi.org/10.1101/2024.10.04.616644 for bioRxiv preprint.
How to cite: AAV-pSyn_R-PTEN was a gift from Tal Laviv (Addgene plasmid # 227437 ; http://n2t.net/addgene:227437 ; RRID:Addgene_227437)
