[The description below was written by a language model from this plasmid's Addgene catalogue record and pLannotate feature annotations shown in this document.]
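Description:
AAV-pSyn_R-PTEN is an adeno-associated virus transfer plasmid for neuron-targeted expression of R-PTEN, a genetically encoded biosensor of PTEN dynamics designed for fluorescence lifetime imaging, including in intact brain. The expression cassette lies between two AAV2 inverted terminal repeats, which allow the intervening DNA to be packaged into recombinant AAV particles when replication and capsid functions are supplied in trans. The plasmid can also be used directly for mammalian expression. In bacteria it is maintained through a high-copy ColE1/pUC-type origin and selected with ampicillin via the β-lactamase gene. An f1 phage origin and small lacZα and lacI remnants are carried over from the cloning backbone. A recombination-deficient strain is recorded for propagation, consistent with the usual instability of ITR-containing plasmids.

The human synapsin I promoter, which restricts expression largely to neurons, drives a single fusion open reading frame. It consists of the cyan-excitable red fluorescent protein mCyRFP2 at the N terminus, rat PTEN carrying an R14G substitution, and the far-red protein mMaroon at the C terminus. The automated annotation labels these parts by their closest matches (mCyRFP1, mouse Pten, mMaroon1), whereas the catalogue entry gives mCyRFP2 and rat origin. Flanking PTEN with a red donor and a far-red acceptor is the arrangement expected for an intramolecular FRET reporter, in which changes in PTEN conformation would alter the donor's fluorescence lifetime. The record itself does not spell out the mechanism or the role of R14G. Downstream, a WPRE enhances transcript stability and expression. An SV40 polyadenylation signal follows, although the feature table annotates it on the reverse strand.
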