Features (pLannotate 1.2.2; 17 found; start..end, strand, type, name):
    254..955     +  CDS            mCyRFP1: monomeric cyan-excitable red fluorescent protein (Laviv et al., 2016)
    956..976     +  misc_feature   MCS (fragment): multiple cloning site
    977..2185    +  CDS            Pten: PTEN_MOUSE - Also known as Mmac1. Experimental evidence at protein level: Swiss-Prot protein existence level 1. In motile cells, suppresses the formation of lateral pseudopods and thereby promotes cell polarization and directed movement (By similarity). Tumor suppressor. Acts as a dual-specificity protein phosphatase, dephosphorylating tyrosine-, serine- and threonine- phosphorylated proteins. Also acts as a lipid phosphatase, removing the phosphate in the D3 position of the inositol ring from phosphatidylinositol 3,4,5-trisphosphate, phosphatidylinositol 3,4- diphosphate, phosphatidylinositol
   2195..2923    +  CDS            mMaroon1: mMaroon1 is a basic (constitutively fluorescent) far red fluorescent protein published in 2016, derived from Entacmaea quadricolor. It is reported to be a rapidly-maturing monomer with high acid sensitivity.
   2938..3526    +  misc_feature   WPRE: woodchuck hepatitis virus posttranscriptional regulatory element
   3527..3546    +  misc_feature   MCS (fragment): pBluescript multiple cloning site
   3575..3696    -  polyA_signal   SV40 poly(A) signal: SV40 polyadenylation signal
   3719..3787    -  CDS            large T antigen (fragment): large T antigen from SV40 (simian virus 40)
   3858..3991    +  repeat_region  AAV2 ITR: inverted terminal repeat of adeno-associated virus serotype 2 inverted
   3985..4041    -  CDS            lacI (fragment): lac repressor; lacI; The lac repressor binds to the lac operator to inhibit transcription in E. coli. This inhibition can be relieved by adding lactose or isopropyl-β-D-thiogalactopyranoside (IPTG).
   4224..4812    -  rep_origin     ori: high-copy-number ColE1/pMB1/pBR322/pUC origin of replication
   4983..5843    -  CDS            AmpR: β-lactamase; bla; confers resistance to ampicillin, carbenicillin, and related antibiotics
   5844..5948    -  promoter       AmpR promoter: bla
   6001..6429    -  rep_origin     f1 ori (sequence partly withheld): f1 bacteriophage origin of replication; arrow indicates direction of (+) strand synthesis
   6434..6503    -  CDS            lacZα (fragment): LacZα fragment of β-galactosidase; lacZ fragment
   6498..6630    -  repeat_region  AAV2 ITR (fragment): inverted terminal repeat of adeno-associated virus serotype 2 inverted
   6712..226     +  promoter       hSyn promoter (across the origin): human synapsin I promoter; confers neuron-specific expression (Kügler et al., 2003)
>Addgene plasmid #227437 | AAV-pSyn_R-PTEN | addgene full sequence | sequence record 474136 | Addgene NGS Result
CCTCAGCACTGAAGGCGCGCTGACGTCACTCGCCGGTCCCCCGCAAACTCCCCTTCCCGGCCACCTTGGT
CGCGTCCGCGCCGCCGCCGGCCCAGCCGGACCGCACCACGCGAGGCGCGAGATAGGGGGGCACGGGCGCG
ACCATCTGCGCTGCGGCGCCGGCGACTCAGCGCTGCCTCAGTCTGCGGTGGGCAGCGGAGGAGTCGTGTC
GTGCCTGAGAGCGCAGTCGAATTCAAGCTGCTAGCAAGCCACCATGGTGAGCAAGGGCGAGGAGCTGATC
AAGGAGGAAATGACCAGCAAGCTGTACCTGGAAGGCAGCGTGAACGGCCACTACTTCAAGTGCACCCACG
AAGGGGAGGGCAAGCCCTACGAGGGCAAGCAGACCGCCAGGATCAAGGTGGTGGAGGGAGGCCCCCTGCC
GTTCGCATTCGACATCCTGGCCACCCACTTTATGTACGGGAGCAAGGTGTTCATCAAGTACCCCGCCGAC
ATCCCCGATTATTTTAAGCAGTCCTTCCCTGAGGGCTTCACATGGGAGAGAGTCATGGTGTTCGAAGACG
GGGGCGTGCTGACCACTACCCAGGACACCAGCCTCCAGGACGGCGTGCTCATCTACAACGTCAAGACCAG
AGGGGTGAACTTCCCAGCCAACGGCCCCGTGATGCAGAAGAAAACACTGGGCTGGGAGCCCAGCACCGAG
ACCATGTACCCCGCCGACGGCGGCCTGGAAGGCAGATGCGACAAGAAGCTGAAGCTCGTGGGCGGGGGCC
ACCTGCACGTCAACTTCAAGACCACATACAAGTCCAAGAAACCCGTGAAGATGCCCGGCGTCCACTACGT
GGACAGGAGACTGGAAAGAATCAAGGAGGCCGACAACGAGACCTACGTCGAGCAGTACGAGCACGCTGTG
GCCAGATACTCCAACCTGGGCGGAGGCATGGACGAGCTGTACAAGTCCGGACTCAGATCTCGAGCTATGA
CAGCCATCATCAAAGAGATCGTTAGCAGAAACAAAGGGAGATATCAAGAGGATGGATTCGACTTAGACTT
GACCTATATTTATCCAAATATTATTGCTATGGGATTTCCTGCAGAAAGACTTGAAGGTGTATACAGGAAC
AATATTGATGATGTAGTAAGGTTTTTGGATTCAAAGCATAAAAACCATTACAAGATATACAATCTATGTG
CTGAGAGACATTATGACACCGCCAAATTTAACTGCAGAGTTGCACAGTATCCTTTTGAAGACCATAACCC
ACCACAGCTAGAACTTATCAAACCCTTTTGTGAAGATCTTGACCAATGGCTAAGTGAAGACGACAATCAT
GTTGCAGCAATTCACTGTAAAGCTGGGAAAGGACGGACTGGTGTAATGATTTGTGCATATTTATTGCATC
GGGGCAAGTTTTTAAAGGCACAAGAGGCCCTGGATTTTTATGGGGAAGTAAGGACCAGAGATAAAAAGGG
AGTAACTATTCCCAGTCAGAGGCGCTATGTATATTATTATAGCTACCTGTTAAAGAATCACCTGGATTAC
AGACCAGTGGCACTGTTGTTTCACAAGATGATGTTTGAAACTATTCCAATGTTCAGTGGCGGAACTTGCA
ATCCCCAGTTTGTGGTCTGCCAGCTAAAGGTGAAGATCTACTCCTCCAACTCAGGACCCACGCGGCGGGA
GGACAAGCTCATGTACTTTGAGTTCCCTCAGCCATTGCCTGTGTGTGGTGACATCAAAGTAGAGTTCTTC
CACAAACAGAACAAGATGCTCAAAAAGGACAAAATGTTTCACTTTTGGGTAAATACGTTCTTCATACCAG
GACCAGAGGAAACCTCAGAAAAAGTGGAAAATGGAAGTCTTTGTGATCAGGAAATCGATAGCATTTGTAG
TATAGAGCGTGCGGATAATGACAAGGAGTATCTTGTGCTCACCCTGACAAAAAATGATCTTGACAAAGCA
AACAAAGACAAGGCCAACCGATACTTCTCTCCAAATTTTAAGGTGAAATTATACTTTACAAAAACAGTAG
AGGAACCATCAAATCCAGAGGCTAGCAGTTCAACTTCTGTGACTCCAGACGTTAGTGACAATGAACCTGA
TCATTATAGATATTCTGACACCACTGACTCTGATCCAGAGAATGAACCTTTTGATGAAGATCAGCATTCA
CAAATTACAAAAGTCCCTACCCCTGTCAGTAAGGGTGAGGAACTGATTAAAGAAAATATGCATACAAAAC
TCTATCTGACCGGAACAGTTAATAATCATTACTTTGAATGTACTGCTGAAGGTGAAGGAAAACCTTATGA
GGGTACTCAAACTAATAGAATTAAAGTCGTTAGGGGTGGTCCACTCCCTTTTGCTTTTGATATTCTCGCT
CCATGTTTTATGTATGGTTCAAAAACATTTATTAATCATCCTCCTGATATACCAGATTATTTCAAACAAT
CTTTTCCAGAAGGATTCACTTGGGAAAGAACTACTGTTTATGAAGATGGGGGAACTCTCACAGCAACACA
AGATACATCACTCCAAGATGGATGTCTGATTTATAATGTTCAAGTTAGAGGTGAGAATTTTCCTAGTAAC
GGACCTGTTATGCAAAAAAAGACACTGGGTTGGGAAGCTAGTACAGAGACTCTCTATCCAGCAGATGGTA
GTCTCGAAGGTAGGCTCGATTGGGCTCTGAAACTGGTTGGTGGTGGACATCTCCACTGTCGCCTCGAAAC
TACATATAGAAGTAAAAAGCCAGCTAAAAATCTCAAAATGCCAGGTGTTTATTTCATAGATAGAAGACTC
GAAAGGATAAAAGAAGCAGATAATGAAACATACGTGGAACAACATGAAGTTGCAGTTGCTAGATATTGTG
ATCTGCCAAGTAAACTCGGACATAAACTGAATGGTATGGATGAACTGTATAAGTAAAGCTTATCGATAAT
CAACCTCTGGATTACAAAATTTGTGAAAGATTGACTGGTATTCTTAACTATGTTGCTCCTTTTACGCTAT
GTGGATACGCTGCTTTAATGCCTTTGTATCATGCTATTGCTTCCCGTATGGCTTTCATTTTCTCCTCCTT
GTATAAATCCTGGTTGCTGTCTCTTTATGAGGAGTTGTGGCCCGTTGTCAGGCAACGTGGCGTGGTGTGC
ACTGTGTTTGCTGACGCAACCCCCACTGGTTGGGGCATTGCCACCACCTGTCAGCTCCTTTCCGGGACTT
TCGCTTTCCCCCTCCCTATTGCCACGGCGGAACTCATCGCCGCCTGCCTTGCCCGCTGCTGGACAGGGGC
TCGGCTGTTGGGCACTGACAATTCCGTGGTGTTGTCGGGGAAATCATCGTCCTTTCCTTGGCTGCTCGCC
TGTGTTGCCACCTGGATTCTGCGCGGGACGTCCTTCTGCTACGTCCCTTCGGCCCTCAATCCAGCGGACC
TTCCTTCCCGCGGCCTGCTGCCGGCTCTGCGGCCTCTTCCGCGTCTTCGCCTTCGCCCTCAGACGAGTCG
GATCTCCCTTTGGGCCGCCTCCCCGCATCGATACCGTCGACCTCGACCCGGGCGGCCGCTTCGAGCAGAC
ATGATAAGATACATTGATGAGTTTGGACAAACCACAACTAGAATGCAGTGAAAAAAATGCTTTATTTGTG
AAATTTGTGATGCTATTGCTTTATTTGTAACCATTATAAGCTGCAATAAACAAGTTAACAACAACAATTG
CATTCATTTTATGTTTCAGGTTCAGGGGGAGATGTGGGAGGTTTTTTAAAGCAAGTAAAACCTCTACAAA
TGTGGTAAAATCGATAAGGATCTTCCTAGAGCATGGCTACGTAGATAAGTAGCATGGCGGGTTAATCATT
AACTACAAGGAACCCCTAGTGATGGAGTTGGCCACTCCCTCTCTGCGCGCTCGCTCGCTCACTGAGGCCG
GGCGACCAAAGGTCGCCCGACGCCCGGGCTTTGCCCGGGCGGCCTCAGTGAGCGAGCGAGCGCGCAGCTG
CATTAATGAATCGGCCAACGCGCGGGGAGAGGCGGTTTGCGTATTGGGCGCTCTTCCGCTTCCTCGCTCA
CTGACTCGCTGCGCTCGGTCGTTCGGCTGCGGCGAGCGGTATCAGCTCACTCAAAGGCGGTAATACGGTT
ATCCACAGAATCAGGGGATAACGCAGGAAAGAACATGTGAGCAAAAGGCCAGCAAAAGGCCAGGAACCGT
AAAAAGGCCGCGTTGCTGGCGTTTTTCCATAGGCTCCGCCCCCCTGACGAGCATCACAAAAATCGACGCT
CAAGTCAGAGGTGGCGAAACCCGACAGGACTATAAAGATACCAGGCGTTTCCCCCTGGAAGCTCCCTCGT
GCGCTCTCCTGTTCCGACCCTGCCGCTTACCGGATACCTGTCCGCCTTTCTCCCTTCGGGAAGCGTGGCG
CTTTCTCATAGCTCACGCTGTAGGTATCTCAGTTCGGTGTAGGTCGTTCGCTCCAAGCTGGGCTGTGTGC
ACGAACCCCCCGTTCAGCCCGACCGCTGCGCCTTATCCGGTAACTATCGTCTTGAGTCCAACCCGGTAAG
ACACGACTTATCGCCACTGGCAGCAGCCACTGGTAACAGGATTAGCAGAGCGAGGTATGTAGGCGGTGCT
ACAGAGTTCTTGAAGTGGTGGCCTAACTACGGCTACACTAGAAGAACAGTATTTGGTATCTGCGCTCTGC
TGAAGCCAGTTACCTTCGGAAAAAGAGTTGGTAGCTCTTGATCCGGCAAACAAACCACCGCTGGTAGCGG
TGGTTTTTTTGTTTGCAAGCAGCAGATTACGCGCAGAAAAAAAGGATCTCAAGAAGATCCTTTGATCTTT
TCTACGGGGTCTGACGCTCAGTGGAACGAAAACTCACGTTAAGGGATTTTGGTCATGAGATTATCAAAAA
GGATCTTCACCTAGATCCTTTTAAATTAAAAATGAAGTTTTAAATCAATCTAAAGTATATATGAGTAAAC
TTGGTCTGACAGTTACCAATGCTTAATCAGTGAGGCACCTATCTCAGCGATCTGTCTATTTCGTTCATCC
ATAGTTGCCTGACTCCCCGTCGTGTAGATAACTACGATACGGGAGGGCTTACCATCTGGCCCCAGTGCTG
CAATGATACCGCGAGACCCACGCTCACCGGCTCCAGATTTATCAGCAATAAACCAGCCAGCCGGAAGGGC
CGAGCGCAGAAGTGGTCCTGCAACTTTATCCGCCTCCATCCAGTCTATTAATTGTTGCCGGGAAGCTAGA
GTAAGTAGTTCGCCAGTTAATAGTTTGCGCAACGTTGTTGCCATTGCTACAGGCATCGTGGTGTCACGCT
CGTCGTTTGGTATGGCTTCATTCAGCTCCGGTTCCCAACGATCAAGGCGAGTTACATGATCCCCCATGTT
GTGCAAAAAAGCGGTTAGCTCCTTCGGTCCTCCGATCGTTGTCAGAAGTAAGTTGGCCGCAGTGTTATCA
CTCATGGTTATGGCAGCACTGCATAATTCTCTTACTGTCATGCCATCCGTAAGATGCTTTTCTGTGACTG
GTGAGTACTCAACCAAGTCATTCTGAGAATAGTGTATGCGGCGACCGAGTTGCTCTTGCCCGGCGTCAAT
ACGGGATAATACCGCGCCACATAGCAGAACTTTAAAAGTGCTCATCATTGGAAAACGTTCTTCGGGGCGA
AAACTCTCAAGGATCTTACCGCTGTTGAGATCCAGTTCGATGTAACCCACTCGTGCACCCAACTGATCTT
CAGCATCTTTTACTTTCACCAGCGTTTCTGGGTGAGCAAAAACAGGAAGGCAAAATGCCGCAAAAAAGGG
AATAAGGGCGACACGGAAATGTTGAATACTCATACTCTTCCTTTTTCAATATTATTGAAGCATTTATCAG
GGTTATTGTCTCATGAGCGGATACATATTTGAATGTATTTAGAAAAATAAACAAATAGGGGTTCCGCGCA
CATTTCCCCGAAAAGTGCCACCTAAATTGTAAGCGTTAATATTTTGTTAAAATTCGCGTTAAATTTTTGT
TAAATCAGCTCATTTTTTAACCAATAGGCCGAAATCGGCAAAATCCCTTATAAATCAAAAGAATAGACCG
AGATAGGGT
[37 nt withheld, positions 6100-6136]
AAAGAACGTGGACTCCAACGTCAAAGG
[49 nt withheld, positions 6164-6212]
T
[91 nt withheld, positions 6214-6304]
G
[124 nt withheld, positions 6306-6429]
CCCATTCGCCATTCAGGCTGCGCAACTGTTGGGAAGGGCGATCGGTGCGGGCCTCTTCGCTATTACGCCA
GCTGCGCGCTCGCTCGCTCACTGAGGCCGCCCGGGCAAAGCCCGGGCGTCGGGCGACCTTTGGTCGCCCG
GCCTCAGTGAGCGAGCGAGCGCGCAGAGAGGGAGTGGCCAACTCCATCACTAGGGGTTCCTTGTAGTTAA
TGATTAACCCGCCATGCTACTTATCTACGTAGCCATGCTCTAGGAAGATCTCTGCAGAGGGCCCTGCGTA
TGAGTGCAAGTGGGTTTTAGGACCAGGATGAGGCGGGGTGGGGGTGCCTACCTGACGACCGACCCCGACC
CACTGGACAAGCACCCAACCCCCATTCCCCAAATTGCGCATCCCCTATCAGAGAGGGGGAGGGGAAACAG
GATGCGGCGAGGCGCGTGCGCACTGCCAGCTTCAGCACCGCGGACAGTGCCTTCGCCCCCGCCTGGCGGC
GCGCGCCACCGCCG
